Addgene plasmid #26448: p198 Dync1i2.F (Ex1a)
Depositing lab: Elizabeth Fisher. Depositing organization: University College London. Publication: Mouse cytoplasmic dynein intermediate chains: identification of new isoforms, alternative splicing and tissue distribution of transcripts. Kuta A, Deng W, Morsi El-Kadi A, Banks GT, Hafezparast M, Pfister KK, Fisher EM. PLoS One. 2010 . 5(7):e11682. 10.1371/journal.pone.0011682 PubMed 20657784.
Backbone
  Vector backbone: pCR2.1-TOPO
  Backbone manufacturer: Invitrogen
  Backbone size w/o insert (bp): 3931
  Vector type: subcloning and sequencing
Growth in bacteria
  Bacterial resistance: Kanamycin, 50 μg/mL
  Growth temperature: 37°C
  Growth strain: DH5alpha
  Growth instructions: TOP10 [Invitrogen], standard LB with 50 ug/ml of kanamicin
  Copy number: High Copy
Gene/Insert
  Gene/Insert name: cytoplasmic dynein 1 intermediate chain 2 isoform F (exon 1a) (alt name: Dync1i2, IC74, DIC)
  Species: M. musculus (mouse)
  Insert size (bp): 2382
  Mutation: N/A
  GenBank ID: NM_010064
  Entrez Gene: Dync1i2 (a.k.a. 3110079H08Rik, AW554389, Dnci, Dncic2)
  Cloning method: TOPO Cloning
  Sequencing primers: 5′ M13, T7; 3′ M13, T7
Terms and licenses: Academic/Nonprofit Terms; Industry Terms: Not Available to Industry
How to cite: p198 Dync1i2.F (Ex1a) was a gift from Elizabeth Fisher (Addgene plasmid # 26448 ; http://n2t.net/addgene:26448 ; RRID:Addgene_26448)
