[The description below was written by a language model from this plasmid's Addgene catalogue record.]
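Description:
p198 Dync1i2.F (Ex1a) is a bacterial subcloning and sequencing plasmid built on the commercial pCR2.1-TOPO backbone (about 3.9 kb without insert), into which a PCR-derived cDNA was inserted by TOPO cloning. It is maintained as a high-copy plasmid in standard E. coli cloning strains and is selected with kanamycin. No feature table accompanies the record, so other backbone elements are not itemised. The listed sequencing primers, M13 and T7, correspond to the universal priming sites that flank the cloning site in this vector family and allow the insert to be read from either side.

The insert is a roughly 2.4 kb mouse (M. musculus) cDNA encoding cytoplasmic dynein 1 intermediate chain 2 (Dync1i2, also called IC74 or DIC). It represents the splice isoform designated F and carries the alternative first exon 1a. No mutations are recorded. Dynein intermediate chains are subunits of the cytoplasmic dynein motor complex, and the gene produces multiple transcripts through alternative splicing. This clone comes from a study that catalogued mouse intermediate chain isoforms, their splicing patterns and their tissue distribution.

The record describes no eukaryotic promoter, epitope tag or reporter, and the vector is classed only for subcloning and sequencing. The plasmid is therefore best regarded as a sequence-verified archive of one specific Dync1i2 splice variant rather than an expression construct. Plausible uses include serving as a reference template for isoform identification, as a PCR template, or as a source from which to transfer the coding sequence into expression vectors. The orientation of the insert relative to the flanking primer sites is not stated.
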