>Addgene plasmid #26448 | p198 Dync1i2.F (Ex1a) | depositor partial sequence | sequence record 12489 | Author sequence
GTTTCAACCGGGAGATTCTGTTTTACAAAAGGTCACAACCATGTCGGACAAAAGTGATTTAAAAGCTGAG
TTGGAACGTAAGAAGCAACGGTTGGCCCAAATCAGAGAAGAAAAGAAGAGGAAAGAAGAGGAAAGGAAAA
AAAAGGAAACTGATCAGAAGAAGGAAGCTGCTGTTTCTGTACAAGAAGAGTCTGATCTTGAAAAAAAAAG
AAGAGAAGCTGAGGCATTGCTTCAAAGCATGGGACTAACTACGGACTCCCCTATTGTTTTTTCTGAGTAC
TGGGTCCCTCCTCCTATGTCTCCATCCTCCAAGTCGGTGAGCACGCCAAGTGAAGCTGGAAGCCAGGATT
CTGGAGATGGCGCCGTGGGATCTAGACGAGGACCTATTAAACTTGGAATGGCCAAAATTACTCAAGTTGA
CTTTCCCCCTCGAGAAATCGTCACATACACAAAGGAAACTCAGACCCCGGTTACAGCTCAACCCAAAGAA
GATGAGGAGGAGGAAGATGATGTAGCAACTCCTAAACCTCCTGTTGAACCTGAAGAAGAGAAAACTTTGA
AAAAAGACGAAGAGAATGATAGCAAAGCTCCACCTCATGAACTAACTGAAGAAGAAAAGCAACAGATTTT
ACACTCAGAAGAATTTTTAAGTTTCTTTGACCATTCTACGAGAATTGTAGAAAGAGCCCTTTCTGAGCAG
ATTAACATCTTCTTTGACTACAGTGGGAGAGACTTGGAAGACAAAGAAGGGGAGATTCAAGCAGGTGCTA
AGCTGTCATTAAATCGACAGTTCTTTGATGAGCGTTGGTCAAAGCATCGAGTTGTTAGTTGTTTGGATTG
GTCATCCCAGTATCCAGAATTACTTGTGGCTTCCTATAATAACAATGAAGAGGCTCCTCATGAGCCTGAT
GGTGTGGCCCTCGTGTGGAATATGAAGTACAAAAAAACTACCCCAGAGTATGTGTTCCACTGCCAGTCAG
CTGTAATGTCTGCTACATTTGCAAAATTTCATCCGAATCTTGTTGTTGGAGGTACATATTCAGGCCAGAT
TGTGCTTTGGGATAACCGCAGCAATAAAAGAACTCCTGTCCAGAGAACGCCGCTGTCAGCTGCTGCACAC
ACACACCCTGTCTACTGTGTAAATGTTGTTGGAACACAAAATGCTCACAATCTGATTAGCATCTCTACTG
ATGGAAAAATTTGTTCCTGGAGTTTGGACATGCTTTCCCATCCACAGGATAGCATGGAGTTGGTTCATAA
ACAGTCAAAGGCAGTAGCTGTAACATCTATGTCTTTCCCTGTTGGAGACGTCAACAACTTTGTTGTGGGC
AGTGAAGAAGGTTCTGTGTATACAGCATGCCGCCATGGCAGCAAAGCTGGAATCAGTGAGATGTTTGAGG
GACACCAGGGACCCATCACTGGAATCCACTGTCACGCGGCTGTTGGAGCAGTAGACTTCTCACATCTGTT
TGTCACTTCGTCTTTTGACTGGACAGTTAAACTTTGGACAACTAAGAATAACAAGCCTTTGTACTCATTT
GAAGATAATTCAGACTATGTCTATGATGTTATGTGGTCACCCACCCACCCAGCCCTGTTTGCCTGTGTGG
ACGGCATGGGGAGACTGGATCTATGGAATCTCAACAATGACACAGAGGTACCAACTGCCAGCATTTCTGT
GGAGGGCAACCCTGCTCTTAACCGTGTGAGATGGACCCACTCAGGAAGAGAAATTGCCGTGGGTGATTCT
GAAGGACAGATTGTCATCTATGATGTGGGAGAGCAGATCGCTGTTCCCCGAAATGATGAATGGGCAAGAT
TTGGCCGAACACTCGCAGAAATTAACGCAAACCGAGCTGACGCAGAGGAGGAGGCAGCTACCCGAATCCC
TGCCTAGCCTGAAAAGCGGCTGTAGCCTTAGCAAATTTGGCAAAAATGATTAAGTAGATCTCAAACTATT
TGCATGCTTCTGATTAAATGAGTGTTAAAAGAAAATGCCATGGATAATCTGGGTTTAATACAGGAAGCAA
AGCTTACAATGCCTTTTTATATTATATTCACTTTGTTTTGGATTGGTGTCATTTTTAATACAGCTGACAA
CTTTACAGAATGCAGCCTTTTCTGAATTCTAACACTTGGGTGTATATTGTTAATTATTCTTTTGGATTCT
TTTGAACTTGTAATACTATATATAATTATTTCTAAAGCACAGATTAAGTAAGTTCTGCATATTTCTAAGT
AGCCACAATTCCTTATTCCGCACTAAGTACATACCTCCGTGTCAGTGGTGTTCTTCCTGTCCAAGTGTAT
AGGAATATTGTTCCCTCCCCGCATGCCGTCGCCTACCTGTTGTAAGTTTCATGTTGATGCCATTTCCCTT
CT
