>Addgene plasmid #26448 | p198 Dync1i2.F (Ex1a) | addgene partial sequence | sequence record 32885 | 26448 with mDync1i2-R 5'-cttggacaggaagaacacca
AGTGCGGAATAAGGAATTGTGGCTACTTAGAAATATGCAGAACTTACTTAATCTGTGCTTTAGAAATAAT
TATATATAGTATTACAAGTTCAAAAGAATCCAAAAGAATAATTAACAATATACACCCAAGTGTTAGAATT
CAGAAAAGGCTGCATTCTGTAAAGTTGTCAGCTGTATTAAAAATGACACCAATCCAAAACAAAGTGAATA
TAATATAAAAAGGCATTGTAAGCTTTGCTTCCTGTATTAAACCCAGATTATCCATGGCATTTTCTTTTAA
CACTCATTTAATCAGAAGCATGCAAATAGTTTGAGATCTACTTAATCATTTTTGCCAAATTTGCTAAGGC
TACAGCCGCTTTTCAGGCTAGGCAGGGATTCGGGTAGCTGCCTCCTCCTCTGCGTCAGCTCGGTTTGCGT
TAATTTCTGCGAGTGTTCGGCCAAATCTTGCCCATTCATCATTTCGGGGAACAGCGATCTGCTCTCCCAC
ATCATAGATGACAATCTGTCCTTCAGAATCACCCACGGCAATTTCTCTTCCTGAGTGGGTCCATCTCACA
CGGTTAAGAGCAGGGTTGCCCTCCACAGAAATGCTGGCAGTTGGTACCTCTGTGTCATTGTTGAGATTCC
ATAGATCCAGTCTCCCCATGCCGTCCACACAGGCAAACAGGGCTGGGTGGGTGGGTGACCACATAACATC
ATAGACATAGTCTGAATTATCTTCAAATGAGTACAAAGGCTTGTTATTCTTAGTTGTCCAAAGTTTAACT
GTCCAGTCAAAAGACGAAGTGACAAAC
